>Addgene plasmid #47208 | TAL3489 | depositor partial sequence | sequence record 67295 | Insert sequence
ATGGACTACAAAGACCATGACGGTGATTATAAAGATCATGACATCGATTACAAGGATGACGATGACAAGA
TGGCCCCCAAGAAGAAGAGGAAGGTGGGCATTCACCGCGGGGTACCTATGGTGGACTTGAGGACACTCGG
TTATTCGCAACAGCAACAGGAGAAAATCAAGCCTAAGGTCAGGAGCACCGTCGCGCAACACCACGAGGCG
CTTGTGGGGCATGGCTTCACTCATGCGCATATTGTCGCGCTTTCACAGCACCCTGCGGCGCTTGGGACGG
TGGCTGTCAAATACCAAGATATGATTGCGGCCCTGCCCGAAGCCACGCACGAGGCAATTGTAGGGGTCGG
TAAACAGTGGTCGGGAGCGCGAGCACTTGAGGCGCTGCTGACTGTGGCGGGTGAGCTTAGGGGGCCTCCG
CTCCAGCTCGACACCGGGCAGCTGCTGAAGATCGCGAAGAGAGGGGGAGTAACAGCGGTAGAGGCAGTGC
ACGCCTGGCGCAATGCGCTCACCGGGGCCCCCTTGAACCTGACCCCAGACCAGGTAGTCGCAATCGCGAA
CAATAATGGGGGAAAGCAAGCCCTGGAAACCGTGCAAAGGTTGTTGCCGGTCCTTTGTCAAGACCACGGC
CTTACACCGGAGCAAGTCGTGGCCATTGCAAGCAATGGGGGTGGCAAACAGGCTCTTGAGACGGTTCAGA
GACTTCTCCCAGTTCTCTGTCAAGCCCACGGGCTGACTCCCGATCAAGTTGTAGCGATTGCGTCGCATGA
CGGAGGGAAACAAGCATTGGAGACTGTCCAACGGCTCCTTCCCGTGTTGTGTCAAGCCCACGGTTTGACG
CCTGCACAAGTGGTCGCCATCGCCTCGAATGGCGGCGGTAAGCAGGCGCTGGAAACAGTACAGCGCCTGC
TGCCTGTACTGTGCCAGGATCATGGACTGACCCCAGACCAGGTAGTCGCAATCGCGAACAATAATGGGGG
AAAGCAAGCCCTGGAAACCGTGCAAAGGTTGTTGCCGGTCCTTTGTCAAGACCACGGCCTTACACCGGAG
CAAGTCGTGGCCATTGCAAGCAATGGGGGTGGCAAACAGGCTCTTGAGACGGTTCAGAGACTTCTCCCAG
TTCTCTGTCAAGCCCACGGGCTGACTCCCGATCAAGTTGTAGCGATTGCGTCCAACGGTGGAGGGAAACA
AGCATTGGAGACTGTCCAACGGCTCCTTCCCGTGTTGTGTCAAGCCCACGGTTTGACGCCTGCACAAGTG
GTCGCCATCGCCTCCAATATTGGCGGTAAGCAGGCGCTGGAAACAGTACAGCGCCTGCTGCCTGTACTGT
GCCAGGATCATGGACTGACCCCAGACCAGGTAGTCGCAATCGCGTCACATGACGGGGGAAAGCAAGCCCT
GGAAACCGTGCAAAGGTTGTTGCCGGTCCTTTGTCAAGACCACGGCCTTACACCGGAGCAAGTCGTGGCC
ATTGCAAATAATAACGGTGGCAAACAGGCTCTTGAGACGGTTCAGAGACTTCTCCCAGTTCTCTGTCAAG
CCCACGGGCTGACTCCCGATCAAGTTGTAGCGATTGCGTCGCATGACGGAGGGAAACAAGCATTGGAGAC
TGTCCAACGGCTCCTTCCCGTGTTGTGTCAAGCCCACGGTTTGACGCCTGCACAAGTGGTCGCCATCGCC
TCGAATGGCGGCGGTAAGCAGGCGCTGGAAACAGTACAGCGCCTGCTGCCTGTACTGTGCCAGGATCATG
GACTGACCCCAGACCAGGTAGTCGCAATCGCGTCACATGACGGGGGAAAGCAAGCCCTGGAAACCGTGCA
AAGGTTGTTGCCGGTCCTTTGTCAAGACCACGGCCTTACACCGGAGCAAGTCGTGGCCATTGCAAATAAT
AACGGTGGCAAACAGGCTCTTGAGACGGTTCAGAGACTTCTCCCAGTTCTCTGTCAAGCCCACGGGCTGA
CTCCCGATCAAGTTGTAGCGATTGCGTCCAACGGTGGAGGGAAACAAGCATTGGAGACTGTCCAACGGCT
CCTTCCCGTGTTGTGTCAAGCCCACGGTTTGACGCCTGCACAAGTGGTCGCCATCGCCAGCCATGATGGC
GGTAAGCAGGCGCTGGAAACAGTACAGCGCCTGCTGCCTGTACTGTGCCAGGATCATGGACTGACACCCG
AACAGGTGGTCGCCATTGCTTCTAATGGGGGAGGACGGCCAGCCTTGGAG
