>Addgene plasmid #47208 | TAL3489 | addgene partial sequence | sequence record 69206 | JDS-TALEN-F 5'-TAGGGGTCGGTAAACAGTGG-3'
GCGGGTGAGCTTAGGGGGCCTCCGCTCCAGCTCGACACCGGGCAGCTGCTGAAGATCGCGAAGAGAGGGG
GAGTAACAGCGGTAGAGGCAGTGCACGCCTGGCGCAATGCGCTCACCGGGGCCCCCTTGAACCTGACCCC
AGACCAGGTAGTCGCAATCGCGAACAATAATGGGGGAAAGCAAGCCCTGGAAACCGTGCAAAGGTTGTTG
CCGGTCCTTTGTCAAGACCACGGCCTTACACCGGAGCAAGTCGTGGCCATTGCAAGCAATGGGGGTGGCA
AACAGGCTCTTGAGACGGTTCAGAGACTTCTCCCAGTTCTCTGTCAAGCCCACGGGCTGACTCCCGATCA
AGTTGTAGCGATTGCGTCGCATGACGGAGGGAAACAAGCATTGGAGACTGTCCAACGGCTCCTTCCCGTG
TTGTGTCAAGCCCACGGTTTGACGCCTGCACAAGTGGTCGCCATCGCCTCGAATGGCGGCGGTAAGCAGG
CGCTGGAAACAGTACAGCGCCTGCTGCCTGTACTGTGCCAGGATCATGGACTGACCCCAGACCAGGTAGT
CGCAATCGCGAACAATAATGGGGGAAAGCAAGCCCTGGAAACCGTGCAAAGGTTGTTGCCGGTCCTTTGT
CAAGACCACGGCCTTACACCGGAGCAAGTCGTGGCCATTGCAAGCAATGGGGGTGGCAAACAGGCTCTTG
AGACGGTTCAGAGACTTCTCCCAGTTCTCTGTCAAGCCCACGGGCTGACTCCCGATCAAGTTGTAGCGAT
TGCGTCCAACGGTGGAGGGAAACAAGCATTGGAGACTGTCCAACGGCTCCTTCCCGTGTTGTGTCAAGCC
CACGGTTTGACGCCTGCACAAGTGGTCGC
