[The description below was written by a language model from this plasmid's Addgene catalogue record.]
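Description:
TAL3489 is a TALEN expression plasmid built on the JDS78 backbone, a mammalian expression vector that also carries a T7 promoter. It encodes the "right" monomer of a TAL effector nuclease pair directed against the zebrafish (D. rerio) mef2d gene. The plasmid is propagated in E. coli as a high-copy construct under ampicillin selection. No feature table accompanies the record, so details such as the origin of replication and polyadenylation signal are not explicitly listed, although the use of a BGH reverse sequencing primer suggests a BGH terminator region downstream of the coding sequence.

The roughly 1.4 kb insert is an engineered array of TAL effector repeats designed to recognise a specific site in mef2d, not the mef2d coding sequence itself. It was placed into the approximately 6.4 kb backbone through BsmBI sites that were destroyed during cloning. Because BsmBI is a type IIS enzyme that cuts outside its recognition sequence, the array can be joined in frame with the flanking backbone-encoded parts. These parts are an N-terminal 3X FLAG tag for detection and a C-terminal wild-type FokI nuclease domain. Expression is driven by the CMV promoter in mammalian cells. The T7 promoter typically allows in vitro transcription of mRNA, the usual route for delivery into zebrafish embryos.

FokI cleaves only as a dimer, so this construct is meant to be used with a matching left-half TALEN binding the opposite strand nearby. Together they create a double-strand break whose error-prone repair yields indel mutations, enabling targeted disruption of mef2d in zebrafish.
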