Addgene plasmid #47208: TAL3489
Depositing lab: Keith Joung. Depositing organization: Massachusetts General Hospital. Publication: Targeted gene disruption in somatic zebrafish cells using engineered TALENs. Sander JD, Cade L, Khayter C, Reyon D, Peterson RT, Joung JK, Yeh JR. Nat Biotechnol. 2011 Aug 5;29(8):697-8. doi: 10.1038/nbt.1934. PubMed 21822241.
Backbone
  Vector backbone: JDS78
  Backbone manufacturer: Addgene plasmid #32290
  Backbone size w/o insert (bp): 6447
  Vector type: Mammalian Expression ; T7
Growth in bacteria
  Bacterial resistance: Ampicillin, 100 μg/mL
  Growth temperature: 37°C
  Growth strain: XL1 Blue
  Copy number: High Copy
Gene/Insert
  Gene/Insert name: ZebrafishCommunity-mef2d-right (alt name: mef2d)
  Species: D. rerio (zebrafish)
  Insert size (bp): 1430
  Entrez Gene: mef2d (a.k.a. etID309781.16, fk53b11, wu:fc50h03, wu:fk53b11, zgc:109833)
  Promoter: CMV
  Tag / fusion protein: 3X Flag (N terminal on backbone); WT FOKI (C terminal on backbone)
  Cloning method: Restriction Enzyme; 5′ cloning site BsmBI (destroyed during cloning); 3′ cloning site BsmBI (destroyed during cloning)
  Sequencing primers: 5′ CMV-F; 3′ BGH-rev
Terms and licenses: Academic/Nonprofit Terms; Industry Terms: Not Available to Industry
Depositor comments: Target binding site: TGTCTGTTACGCTCGTCT It is strongly recommended that users perform a diagnostic digest to verify this plasmid prior to use. For example, a double digest of the plasmid with BamHI and KpnI should result in two bands at 2.3kb and 5.8kb.
How to cite: TAL3489 was a gift from Keith Joung (Addgene plasmid # 47208 ; http://n2t.net/addgene:47208 ; RRID:Addgene_47208)
